Addgene plasmid #187056: pCMV_ABE‐NGC
Purpose: ABEmax-SpCas9-NGC
Depositing lab: Renzhi Han. Depositing organization: Ohio State University. Publication: Efficient precise in vivo base editing in adult dystrophic mice. Xu L, Zhang C, Li H, Wang P, Gao Y, Mokadam NA, Ma J, Arnold WD, Han R. Nat Commun. 2021 Jun 17;12(1):3719. doi: 10.1038/s41467-021-23996-y. PubMed 34140489.
Backbone
  Vector backbone: pCMV
  Vector type: Mammalian Expression, CRISPR
Growth in bacteria
  Bacterial resistance: Ampicillin, 100 μg/mL
  Growth temperature: 37°C
  Growth strain: DH5alpha
  Copy number: High Copy
Gene/Insert
  Gene/Insert name: ABE‐NGC
  Species: Synthetic
  Promoter: CMV
  Cloning method: Restriction Enzyme; 5′ cloning site NotI (not destroyed); 3′ cloning site AgeI (not destroyed)
  Sequencing primers: 5′ TACGGTGGGAGGTCTATATAAGCAGAG
Terms and licenses: Academic/Nonprofit Terms; Industry Terms: Not Available to Industry
How to cite: pCMV_ABE‐NGC was a gift from Renzhi Han (Addgene plasmid # 187056 ; http://n2t.net/addgene:187056 ; RRID:Addgene_187056)
