[The description below was written by a language model from this plasmid's Addgene catalogue record and pLannotate feature annotations shown in this document.]
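Description:
pCMV_ABE‐NGC is a mammalian expression plasmid of about 8.8 kb that encodes an adenine base editor of the ABEmax type built on a Streptococcus pyogenes Cas9 variant designated NGC, a name that implies recognition of NGC protospacer-adjacent motifs rather than the canonical NGG. It is propagated in E. coli as a high-copy plasmid through a ColE1/pUC-type origin and selected with ampicillin via the β-lactamase gene. No mammalian selection marker or fluorescent reporter is annotated. The remaining bacterial elements (lac promoter and operator, CAP site, fragments of lacI, bom, an MCS and the SV40 promoter) appear to be backbone remnants.

The synthetic insert sits between retained NotI and AgeI sites and is driven by the human cytomegalovirus immediate early enhancer and promoter, with a bovine growth hormone polyadenylation signal downstream. A T7 promoter lies between the CMV promoter and the coding region and could support in vitro transcription. The open reading frame contains two tandem copies of the E. coli tRNA adenosine deaminase TadA, followed by the Cas9 coding sequence. The annotation tool splits Cas9 into an N-terminal part carrying the D10A mutation and a contiguous C-terminal part, which is consistent with a nickase. In this architecture the guide-directed Cas9 opens the target DNA and the deaminase converts adenine to inosine, yielding A•T to G•C changes without a double-strand break. The specific PAM-altering substitutions, linkers and nuclear localisation signals are not annotated, and no guide RNA cassette is present, so the guide must be supplied separately.

The associated publication concerns in vivo base editing in adult dystrophic mice. This plasmid is suited to transfection-based testing of adenine editing at sites with NGC PAMs.
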