Features (pLannotate 1.2.2; 18 found; start..end, strand, type, name):
    510..1370    -  CDS            AmpR: β-lactamase; bla; confers resistance to ampicillin, carbenicillin, and related antibiotics
   1371..1475    -  promoter       AmpR promoter: bla
   1546..1590    -  misc_feature   bom (fragment): basis of mobility region from pBR322
   1745..2124    +  enhancer       CMV enhancer: human cytomegalovirus immediate early enhancer
   2125..2328    +  promoter       CMV promoter: human cytomegalovirus (CMV) immediate early promoter
   2370..2388    +  promoter       T7 promoter: promoter for bacteriophage T7 RNA polymerase
   2459..2935    +  CDS            tadA: TADA_ECOLI - Also known as yfhC. Experimental evidence at protein level: Swiss-Prot protein existence level 1. Catalyzes the deamination of adenosine to inosine at the wobble position 34 of tRNA(Arg2). Essential for cell viability. From Escherichia coli (strain K12).
   3056..3547    +  CDS            tadA: TADA_ECOLI - Also known as yfhC. Experimental evidence at protein level: Swiss-Prot protein existence level 1. Catalyzes the deamination of adenosine to inosine at the wobble position 34 of tRNA(Arg2). Essential for cell viability. From Escherichia coli (strain K12).
   3647..5248    +  CDS            dCas9(N): N-terminal portion of catalytically inactive Streptococcus pyogenes dCas9 carrying the D10A mutation (Zetsche et al., 2015)
   5249..7743    +  CDS            Cas9(C) (fragment): C-terminal portion of Streptococcus pyogenes Cas9 (Zetsche et al., 2015)
   7865..8089    +  polyA_signal   bGH poly(A) signal: bovine growth hormone polyadenylation signal
   8093..8114    +  promoter       SV40 promoter (fragment): SV40 enhancer and early promoter
   8119..8135    +  misc_feature   MCS (fragment): pBluescript multiple cloning site
   8184..8200    -  protein_bind   lac operator: The lac repressor binds to the lac operator to inhibit transcription in E. coli. This inhibition can be relieved by adding lactose or isopropyl-β-D-thiogalactopyranoside (IPTG). lac repressor encoded by lacI
   8208..8238    -  promoter       lac promoter: promoter for the E. coli lac operon
   8253..8274    -  protein_bind   CAP binding site: CAP binding activates transcription in the presence of cAMP. E. coli catabolite activator protein
   8287..8379    -  CDS            lacI (fragment): lac repressor; lacI; The lac repressor binds to the lac operator to inhibit transcription in E. coli. This inhibition can be relieved by adding lactose or isopropyl-β-D-thiogalactopyranoside (IPTG).
   8562..339     -  rep_origin     ori (across the origin): high-copy-number ColE1/pMB1/pBR322/pUC origin of replication
>Addgene plasmid #187056 | pCMV_ABE‐NGC | addgene full sequence | sequence record 368924 | Addgene NGS Result
TGTGTGCACGAACCCCCCGTTCAGCCCGACCGCTGCGCCTTATCCGGTAACTATCGTCTTGAGTCCAACC
CGGTAAGACACGACTTATCGCCACTGGCAGCAGCCACTGGTAACAGGATTAGCAGAGCGAGGTATGTAGG
CGGTGCTACAGAGTTCTTGAAGTGGTGGCCTAACTACGGCTACACTAGAAGAACAGTATTTGGTATCTGC
GCTCTGCTGAAGCCAGTTACCTTCGGAAAAAGAGTTGGTAGCTCTTGATCCGGCAAACAAACCACCGCTG
GTAGCGGTGGTTTTTTTGTTTGCAAGCAGCAGATTACGCGCAGAAAAAAAGGATCTCAAGAAGATCCTTT
GATCTTTTCTACGGGGTCTGACACTCAGTGGAACGAAAACTCACGTTAAGGGATTTTGGTCATGAGATTA
TCAAAAAGGATCTTCACCTAGATCCTTTTAAATTAAAAATGAAGTTTTAAATCAATCTAAAGTATATATG
AGTAAACTTGGTCTGACAGTTACCAATGCTTAATCAGTGAGGCACCTATCTCAGCGATCTGTCTATTTCG
TTCATCCATAGTTGCCTGACTCCCCGTCGTGTAGATAACTACGATACGGGAGGGCTTACCATCTGGCCCC
AGTGCTGCAATGATACCGCGAGACCCACGCTCACCGGCTCCAGATTTATCAGCAATAAACCAGCCAGCCG
GAAGGGCCGAGCGCAGAAGTGGTCCTGCAACTTTATCCGCCTCCATCCAGTCTATTAATTGTTGCCGGGA
AGCTAGAGTAAGTAGTTCGCCAGTTAATAGTTTGCGCAACGTTGTTGCCATTGCTACAGGCATCGTGGTG
TCACGCTCGTCGTTTGGTATGGCTTCATTCAGCTCCGGTTCCCAACGATCAAGGCGAGTTACATGATCCC
CCATGTTGTGCAAAAAAGCGGTTAGCTCCTTCGGTCCTCCGATCGTTGTCAGAAGTAAGTTGGCCGCAGT
GTTATCACTCATGGTTATGGCAGCACTGCATAATTCTCTTACTGTCATGCCATCCGTAAGATGCTTTTCT
GTGACTGGTGAGTACTCAACCAAGTCATTCTGAGAATAGTGTATGCGGCGACCGAGTTGCTCTTGCCCGG
CGTCAATACGGGATAATACCGCGCCACATAGCAGAACTTTAAAAGTGCTCATCATTGGAAAACGTTCTTC
GGGGCGAAAACTCTCAAGGATCTTACCGCTGTTGAGATCCAGTTCGATGTAACCCACTCGTGCACCCAAC
TGATCTTCAGCATCTTTTACTTTCACCAGCGTTTCTGGGTGAGCAAAAACAGGAAGGCAAAATGCCGCAA
AAAAGGGAATAAGGGCGACACGGAAATGTTGAATACTCATACTCTTCCTTTTTCAATATTATTGAAGCAT
TTATCAGGGTTATTGTCTCATGAGCGGATACATATTTGAATGTATTTAGAAAAATAAACAAATAGGGGTT
CCGCGCACATTTCCCCGAAAAGTGCCACCTGACGTCGACGGATCGGGAGATCGATCTCCCGATCCCCTAG
GGTCGACTCTCAGTACAATCTGCTCTGATGCCGCATAGTTAAGCCAGTATCTGCTCCCTGCTTGTGTGTT
GGAGGTCGCTGAGTAGTGCGCGAGCAAAATTTAAGCTACAACAAGGCAAGGCTTGACCGACAATTGCATG
AAGAATCTGCTTAGGGTTAGGCGTTTTGCGCTGCTTCGCGATGTACGGGCCAGATATACGCGTTGACATT
GATTATTGACTAGTTATTAATAGTAATCAATTACGGGGTCATTAGTTCATAGCCCATATATGGAGTTCCG
CGTTACATAACTTACGGTAAATGGCCCGCCTGGCTGACCGCCCAACGACCCCCGCCCATTGACGTCAATA
ATGACGTATGTTCCCATAGTAACGCCAATAGGGACTTTCCATTGACGTCAATGGGTGGAGTATTTACGGT
AAACTGCCCACTTGGCAGTACATCAAGTGTATCATATGCCAAGTACGCCCCCTATTGACGTCAATGACGG
TAAATGGCCCGCCTGGCATTATGCCCAGTACATGACCTTATGGGACTTTCCTACTTGGCAGTACATCTAC
GTATTAGTCATCGCTATTACCATGGTGATGCGGTTTTGGCAGTACATCAATGGGCGTGGATAGCGGTTTG
ACTCACGGGGATTTCCAAGTCTCCACCCCATTGACGTCAATGGGAGTTTGTTTTGGCACCAAAATCAACG
GGACTTTCCAAAATGTCGTAACAACTCCGCCCCATTGACGCAAATGGGCGGTAGGCGTGTACGGTGGGAG
GTCTATATAAGCAGAGCTGGTTTAGTGAACCGTCAGATCCGCTAGAGATCCGCGGCCGCTAATACGACTC
ACTATAGGGAGAGCCGCCACCATGAAACGGACAGCCGACGGAAGCGAGTTCGAGTCACCAAAGAAGAAGC
GGAAAGTCTCTGAAGTCGAGTTTAGCCACGAGTATTGGATGAGGCACGCACTGACCCTGGCAAAGCGAGC
ATGGGATGAAAGAGAAGTCCCCGTGGGCGCCGTGCTGGTGCACAACAATAGAGTGATCGGAGAGGGATGG
AACAGGCCAATCGGCCGCCACGACCCTACCGCACACGCAGAGATCATGGCACTGAGGCAGGGAGGCCTGG
TCATGCAGAATTACCGCCTGATCGATGCCACCCTGTATGTGACACTGGAGCCATGCGTGATGTGCGCAGG
AGCAATGATCCACAGCAGGATCGGAAGAGTGGTGTTCGGAGCACGGGACGCCAAGACCGGCGCAGCAGGC
TCCCTGATGGATGTGCTGCACCACCCCGGCATGAACCACCGGGTGGAGATCACAGAGGGAATCCTGGCAG
ACGAGTGCGCCGCCCTGCTGAGCGATTTCTTTAGAATGCGGAGACAGGAGATCAAGGCCCAGAAGAAGGC
ACAGAGCTCCACCGACTCTGGAGGATCTAGCGGAGGATCCTCTGGAAGCGAGACACCAGGCACAAGCGAG
TCCGCCACACCAGAGAGCTCCGGCGGCTCCTCCGGAGGATCCTCTGAGGTGGAGTTTTCCCACGAGTACT
GGATGAGACATGCCCTGACCCTGGCCAAGAGGGCACGCGATGAGAGGGAGGTGCCTGTGGGAGCCGTGCT
GGTGCTGAACAATAGAGTGATCGGCGAGGGCTGGAACAGAGCCATCGGCCTGCACGACCCAACAGCCCAT
GCCGAAATTATGGCCCTGAGACAGGGCGGCCTGGTCATGCAGAACTACAGACTGATTGACGCCACCCTGT
ACGTGACATTCGAGCCTTGCGTGATGTGCGCCGGCGCCATGATCCACTCTAGGATCGGCCGCGTGGTGTT
TGGCGTGAGGAACGCAAAAACCGGCGCCGCAGGCTCCCTGATGGACGTGCTGCACTACCCCGGCATGAAT
CACCGCGTCGAAATTACCGAGGGAATCCTGGCAGATGAATGTGCCGCCCTGCTGTGCTATTTCTTTCGGA
TGCCTAGACAGGTGTTCAATGCTCAGAAGAAGGCCCAGAGCTCCACCGACTCCGGAGGATCTAGCGGAGG
CTCCTCTGGCTCTGAGACACCTGGCACAAGCGAGAGCGCAACACCTGAAAGCAGCGGGGGCAGCAGCGGG
GGGTCAGACAAGAAGTACAGCATCGGCCTGGCCATCGGCACCAACTCTGTGGGCTGGGCCGTGATCACCG
ACGAGTACAAGGTGCCCAGCAAGAAATTCAAGGTGCTGGGCAACACCGACCGGCACAGCATCAAGAAGAA
CCTGATCGGAGCCCTGCTGTTCGACAGCGGCGAAACAGCCGAGGCCACCCGGCTGAAGAGAACCGCCAGA
AGAAGATACACCAGACGGAAGAACCGGATCTGCTATCTGCAAGAGATCTTCAGCAACGAGATGGCCAAGG
TGGACGACAGCTTCTTCCACAGACTGGAAGAGTCCTTCCTGGTGGAAGAGGATAAGAAGCACGAGCGGCA
CCCCATCTTCGGCAACATCGTGGACGAGGTGGCCTACCACGAGAAGTACCCCACCATCTACCACCTGAGA
AAGAAACTGGTGGACAGCACCGACAAGGCCGACCTGCGGCTGATCTATCTGGCCCTGGCCCACATGATCA
AGTTCCGGGGCCACTTCCTGATCGAGGGCGACCTGAACCCCGACAACAGCGACGTGGACAAGCTGTTCAT
CCAGCTGGTGCAGACCTACAACCAGCTGTTCGAGGAAAACCCCATCAACGCCAGCGGCGTGGACGCCAAG
GCCATCCTGTCTGCCAGACTGAGCAAGAGCAGACGGCTGGAAAATCTGATCGCCCAGCTGCCCGGCGAGA
AGAAGAATGGCCTGTTCGGAAACCTGATTGCCCTGAGCCTGGGCCTGACCCCCAACTTCAAGAGCAACTT
CGACCTGGCCGAGGATGCCAAACTGCAGCTGAGCAAGGACACCTACGACGACGACCTGGACAACCTGCTG
GCCCAGATCGGCGACCAGTACGCCGACCTGTTTCTGGCCGCCAAGAACCTGTCCGACGCCATCCTGCTGA
GCGACATCCTGAGAGTGAACACCGAGATCACCAAGGCCCCCCTGAGCGCCTCTATGATCAAGAGATACGA
CGAGCACCACCAGGACCTGACCCTGCTGAAAGCTCTCGTGCGGCAGCAGCTGCCTGAGAAGTACAAAGAG
ATTTTCTTCGACCAGAGCAAGAACGGCTACGCCGGCTACATTGACGGCGGAGCCAGCCAGGAAGAGTTCT
ACAAGTTCATCAAGCCCATCCTGGAAAAGATGGACGGCACCGAGGAACTGCTCGTGAAGCTGAACAGAGA
GGACCTGCTGCGGAAGCAGCGGACCTTCGACAACGGCAGCATCCCCCACCAGATCCACCTGGGAGAGCTG
CACGCCATTCTGCGGCGGCAGGAAGATTTTTACCCATTCCTGAAGGACAACCGGGAAAAGATCGAGAAGA
TCCTGACCTTCCGCATCCCCTACTACGTGGGCCCTCTGGCCAGGGGAAACAGCAGATTCGCCTGGATGAC
CAGAAAGAGCGAGGAAACCATCACCCCCTGGAACTTCGAGGAAGTGGTGGACAAGGGCGCTTCCGCCCAG
AGCTTCATCGAGCGGATGACCAACTTCGATAAGAACCTGCCCAACGAGAAGGTGCTGCCCAAGCACAGCC
TGCTGTACGAGTACTTCACCGTGTATAACGAGCTGACCAAAGTGAAATACGTGACCGAGGGAATGAGAAA
GCCCGCCTTCCTGAGCGGCGAGCAGAAAAAGGCCATCGTGGACCTGCTGTTCAAGACCAACCGGAAAGTG
ACCGTGAAGCAGCTGAAAGAGGACTACTTCAAGAAAATCGAGTGCTTCGACTCCGTGGAAATCTCCGGCG
TGGAAGATCGGTTCAACGCCTCCCTGGGCACATACCACGATCTGCTGAAAATTATCAAGGACAAGGACTT
CCTGGACAATGAGGAAAACGAGGACATTCTGGAAGATATCGTGCTGACCCTGACACTGTTTGAGGACAGA
GAGATGATCGAGGAACGGCTGAAAACCTATGCCCACCTGTTCGACGACAAAGTGATGAAGCAGCTGAAGC
GGCGGAGATACACCGGCTGGGGCAGGCTGAGCCGGAAGCTGATCAACGGCATCCGGGACAAGCAGTCCGG
CAAGACAATCCTGGATTTCCTGAAGTCCGACGGCTTCGCCAACAGAAACTTCATGCAGCTGATCCACGAC
GACAGCCTGACCTTTAAAGAGGACATCCAGAAAGCCCAGGTGTCCGGCCAGGGCGATAGCCTGCACGAGC
ACATTGCCAATCTGGCCGGCAGCCCCGCCATTAAGAAGGGCATCCTGCAGACAGTGAAGGTGGTGGACGA
GCTCGTGAAAGTGATGGGCCGGCACAAGCCCGAGAACATCGTGATCGAAATGGCCAGAGAGAACCAGACC
ACCCAGAAGGGACAGAAGAACAGCCGCGAGAGAATGAAGCGGATCGAAGAGGGCATCAAAGAGCTGGGCA
GCCAGATCCTGAAAGAACACCCCGTGGAAAACACCCAGCTGCAGAACGAGAAGCTGTACCTGTACTACCT
GCAGAATGGGCGGGATATGTACGTGGACCAGGAACTGGACATCAACCGGCTGTCCGACTACGATGTGGAC
CATATCGTGCCTCAGAGCTTTCTGAAGGACGACTCCATCGACAACAAGGTGCTGACCAGAAGCGACAAGA
ACCGGGGCAAGAGCGACAACGTGCCCTCCGAAGAGGTCGTGAAGAAGATGAAGAACTACTGGCGGCAGCT
GCTGAACGCCAAGCTGATTACCCAGAGAAAGTTCGACAATCTGACCAAGGCCGAGAGAGGCGGCCTGAGC
GAACTGGATAAGGCCGGCTTCATCAAGAGACAGCTGGTGGAAACCCGGCAGATCACAAAGCACGTGGCAC
AGATCCTGGACTCCCGGATGAACACTAAGTACGACGAGAATGACAAGCTGATCCGGGAAGTGAAAGTGAT
CACCCTGAAGTCCAAGCTGGTGTCCGATTTCCGGAAGGATTTCCAGTTTTACAAAGTGCGCGAGATCAAC
AACTACCACCACGCCCACGACGCCTACCTGAACGCCGTCGTGGGAACCGCCCTGATCAAAAAGTACCCTA
AGCTGGAAAGCGAGTTCGTGTACGGCGACTACAAGGTGTACGACGTGCGGAAGATGATCGCCAAGAGCGA
GCAGGAAATCGGCAAGGCTACCGCCAAGTACTTCTTCTACAGCAACATCATGAACTTTTTCAAGACCGAG
ATTACCCTGGCCAACGGCGAGATCCGGAAGCGGCCTCTGATCGAGACAAACGGCGAAACCGGGGAGATCG
TGTGGGATAAGGGCCGGGATTTTGCCACCGTGCGGAAAGTGCTGAGCATGCCCCAAGTGAATATCGTGAA
AAAGACCGAGGTGCAGACAGGCGGCTTCAGCAAAGAGTCTATCCGGCCCAAGAGGAACAGCGATAAGCTG
ATCGCCAGAAAGAAGGACTGGGACCCTAAGAAGTACGGCGGCTTCGTCAGCCCCACCGTGGCCTATTCTG
TGCTGGTGGTGGCCAAAGTGGAAAAGGGCAAGTCCAAGAAACTGAAGAGTGTGAAAGAGCTGCTGGGGAT
CACCATCATGGAAAGAAGCAGCTTCGAGAAGAATCCCATCGACTTTCTGGAAGCCAAGGGCTACAAAGAA
GTGAAAAAGGACCTGATCATCAAGCTGCCTAAGTACTCCCTGTTCGAGCTGGAAAACGGCCGGAAGAGAA
TGCTGGCCTCTGCCCGCTTTCTGCAGAAGGGAAACGAACTGGCCCTGCCCTCCAAATATGTGAACTTCCT
GTACCTGGCCAGCCACTATGAGAAGCTGAAGGGCTCCCCCGAGGATAATGAGCAGAAACAGCTGTTTGTG
GAACAGCACAAGCACTACCTGGACGAGATCATCGAGCAGATCAGCGAGTTCTCCAAGAGAGTGATCCTGG
CCGACGCTAATCTGGACAAAGTGCTGTCCGCCTACAACAAGCACCGGGATAAGCCCATCAGAGAGCAGGC
CGAGAATATCATCCACCTGTTTACCCTGACCAATCTGGGAGCCCCTCGGGCCTTCAAGTACTTTGACACC
ACCATCGACCGGAAGGAGTACCGGAGCACCAAAGAGGTGCTGGACGCCACCCTGATCCACCAGAGCATCA
CCGGCCTGTACGAGACACGGATCGACCTGTCTCAGCTGGGAGGTGACTCTGGCGGCTCAAAAAGAACCGC
CGACGGCAGCGAATTCGAGCCCAAGAAGAAGAGGAAAGTCTAACCGGTCATCATCACCATCACCATTGAG
TTTAAACCCGCTGATCAGCCTCGACTGTGCCTTCTAGTTGCCAGCCATCTGTTGTTTGCCCCTCCCCCGT
GCCTTCCTTGACCCTGGAAGGTGCCACTCCCACTGTCCTTTCCTAATAAAATGAGGAAATTGCATCGCAT
TGTCTGAGTAGGTGTCATTCTATTCTGGGGGGTGGGGTGGGGCAGGACAGCAAGGGGGAGGATTGGGAAG
ACAATAGCAGGCATGCTGGGGATGCGGTGGGCTCTATGGCTTCTGAGGCGGAAAGAACCAGCTGGGGCTC
GATACCGTCGACCTCTAGCTAGAGCTTGGCGTAATCATGGTCATAGCTGTTTCCTGTGTGAAATTGTTAT
CCGCTCACAATTCCACACAACATACGAGCCGGAAGCATAAAGTGTAAAGCCTAGGGTGCCTAATGAGTGA
GCTAACTCACATTAATTGCGTTGCGCTCACTGCCCGCTTTCCAGTCGGGAAACCTGTCGTGCCAGCTGCA
TTAATGAATCGGCCAACGCGCGGGGAGAGGCGGTTTGCGTATTGGGCGCTCTTCCGCTTCCTCGCTCACT
GACTCGCTGCGCTCGGTCGTTCGGCTGCGGCGAGCGGTATCAGCTCACTCAAAGGCGGTAATACGGTTAT
CCACAGAATCAGGGGATAACGCAGGAAAGAACATGTGAGCAAAAGGCCAGCAAAAGGCCAGGAACCGTAA
AAAGGCCGCGTTGCTGGCGTTTTTCCATAGGCTCCGCCCCCCTGACGAGCATCACAAAAATCGACGCTCA
AGTCAGAGGTGGCGAAACCCGACAGGACTATAAAGATACCAGGCGTTTCCCCCTGGAAGCTCCCTCGTGC
GCTCTCCTGTTCCGACCCTGCCGCTTACCGGATACCTGTCCGCCTTTCTCCCTTCGGGAAGCGTGGCGCT
TTCTCATAGCTCACGCTGTAGGTATCTCAGTTCGGTGTAGGTCGTTCGCTCCAAGCTGGGC
